Addgene plasmid #230749: AiP1984 - pAAV-AiE2484m-minBG-SYFP2-WPRE3-BGHpA
Purpose: AiE2484m is an enhancer sequence, designed to drive AAV-mediated transgene expression in specific populations of brain cells
Depositing lab: Allen Institute for Brain Science & Bosiljka Tasic. Depositing organization: Allen Institute. Publication: A suite of enhancer AAVs and transgenic mouse lines for genetic access to cortical cell types. Ben-Simon Y, Hooper M, Narayan S, Daigle TL, Dwivedi D, Way SW, Oster A, Stafford DA, Mich JK, Taormina MJ, Martinez RA, Opitz-Araya X, Roth JR, Alexander JR, Allen S, Amster A, Arbuckle J, Ayala A, Baker PM, Bakken TE, Barcelli T, Barta S, Bendrick J, Bertagnolli D, Bielstein C, Bishwakarma P, Bowlus J, Boyer G, Brouner K, Casian B, Casper T, Chakka AB, Chakrabarty R, Chance RK, Chavan S, Clark M, Colbert K, Collman F, Daniel S, Departee M, DiValentin P, Donadio N, Dotson N, Egdorf T, Fliss T, Gabitto M, Garcia J, Gary A, Gasperini M, Gloe J, Goldy J, Gore BB, Graybuck L, Greisman N, Haeseleer F, Halterman C, Haradon Z, Hastings SD, Helback O, Ho W, Hockemeyer D, Huang C, Huff S, Hunker A, Johansen N, Jones D, Juneau Z, Kalmbach B, Kannan M, Khem S, Kussick E, Kutsal R, Larsen R, Lee C, Lee AY, Leibly M, Lenz GH, Li S, Liang E, Lusk N, Madigan Z, Malloy J, Malone J, McCue R, Melchor J, Mollenkopf T, Moosman S, Morin E, Newman D, Ng L, Ngo K, Omstead V, Otto S, Oyama A, Pena N, Pham T, Phillips E, Pom CA, Potekhina L, Ransford S, Ray PL, Rette D, Reynoldson C, Rimorin C, Rocha D, Ruiz A, Sanchez REA, Sawyer L, Sedeno-Cortes A, Sevigny JP, Shapovalova N, Shepard N, Shulga L, Sigler AR, Siverts L, Soliman S, Somasundaram S, Staats B, Stewart K, Szelenyi E, Tieu M, Trader C, Tran A, van Velthoven CTJ, Walker M, Wang Y, Weed N, Wirthlin M, Wood T, Wynalda B, Yao Z, Zhou T, Ariza J, Dee N, Reding M, Ronellenfitch K, Mufti S, Sunkin SM, Smith KA, Esposito L, Waters J, Thyagarajan B, Yao S, Lein ES, Zeng H, Levi BP, Ngai J, Ting JT, Tasic B. Cell. 2025 May 16:S0092-8674(25)00513-6. doi: 10.1016/j.cell.2025.05.002. PubMed 40403729.
Backbone
  Vector backbone: pAAV2
  Vector type: AAV
Growth in bacteria
  Bacterial resistance: Ampicillin, 100 μg/mL
  Growth temperature: 37°C
  Growth strain: NEB Stable
  Copy number: High Copy
Gene/Insert
  Gene/Insert name: SYFP2
  Species: Synthetic
  Promoter: minBG
  Cloning method: Gibson Cloning
Terms and licenses: Academic/Nonprofit Terms; Industry Terms: Not Available to Industry
How to cite: AiP1984 - pAAV-AiE2484m-minBG-SYFP2-WPRE3-BGHpA was a gift from Allen Institute for Brain Science & Bosiljka Tasic (Addgene plasmid # 230749 ; http://n2t.net/addgene:230749 ; RRID:Addgene_230749)
