[The description below was written by a language model from this plasmid's Addgene catalogue record and pLannotate feature annotations shown in this document.]
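Description:
AiP1984 - pAAV-AiE2484m-minBG-SYFP2-WPRE3-BGHpA is a 4,657 nt AAV transfer plasmid built on a pAAV2 backbone and intended for packaging a reporter genome into recombinant adeno-associated virus for delivery to brain tissue. In bacteria it replicates from a high-copy ColE1/pUC-type origin and is selected with ampicillin through the bla (AmpR) gene and its own promoter. An f1 phage origin is also present, along with small remnants of the pBR322 bom and rop regions. The record lists a recombination-deficient growth strain, which is consistent with the need to keep the repeat-rich ITRs intact.

The payload lies between AAV2 inverted terminal repeats, which provide the cis signals for genome replication and encapsidation. The right ITR is annotated in full, while the left one was detected only as short fragments. Between the left ITR and the reporter sits an unannotated stretch that, according to the plasmid name and catalogue fields, holds the AiE2484m enhancer followed by the minBG minimal promoter. A minimal promoter of this kind has little activity alone, so expression depends on the cell-type selectivity of the upstream enhancer. The driven gene is SYFP2, a monomeric, rapidly maturing yellow fluorescent protein derived from Aequorea victoria. It is followed by WPRE3, a shortened woodchuck hepatitis virus posttranscriptional element (annotated as two WPRE fragments) that boosts transcript expression, and by the bovine growth hormone polyadenylation signal.

The construct belongs to a collection of enhancer AAVs developed for genetic access to cortical cell types. It serves to label and evaluate the brain cell populations in which AiE2484m is active, though the record does not state which populations those are.
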