Features (pLannotate 1.2.2; 14 found; start..end, strand, type, name):
     12..39      +  repeat_region  AAV2 ITR (fragment): inverted terminal repeat of adeno-associated virus serotype 2 inverted
     68..95      +  repeat_region  AAV2 ITR (fragment): inverted terminal repeat of adeno-associated virus serotype 2 inverted
    675..1391    +  CDS            SYFP2: SYFP2 is a basic (constitutively fluorescent) yellow fluorescent protein published in 2006, derived from Aequorea victoria. It is reported to be a very rapidly-maturing monomer with moderate acid sensitivity.
   1431..1588    +  misc_feature   WPRE (fragment): woodchuck hepatitis virus posttranscriptional regulatory element
   1594..1674    +  misc_feature   WPRE (fragment): woodchuck hepatitis virus posttranscriptional regulatory element
   1691..1802    +  polyA_signal   bGH poly(A) signal: bovine growth hormone polyadenylation signal
   1920..2060    +  repeat_region  AAV2 ITR: inverted terminal repeat of adeno-associated virus serotype 2 inverted
   2065..2116    -  misc_feature   bom (fragment): basis of mobility region from pBR322
   2135..2590    +  rep_origin     f1 ori (sequence partly withheld): f1 bacteriophage origin of replication; arrow indicates direction of (+) strand synthesis
   2591..2640    -  misc_feature   bom (fragment): basis of mobility region from pBR322
   2742..2777    -  CDS            rop (fragment): Rop protein, which maintains plasmids at low copy number; rop
   2872..2976    +  promoter       AmpR promoter: bla
   2977..3837    +  CDS            AmpR: β-lactamase; bla; confers resistance to ampicillin, carbenicillin, and related antibiotics
   4008..4596    +  rep_origin     ori: high-copy-number ColE1/pMB1/pBR322/pUC origin of replication
>Addgene plasmid #230749 | AiP1984 - pAAV-AiE2484m-minBG-SYFP2-WPRE3-BGHpA | addgene full sequence | sequence record 471592 | Addgene NGS Result
CCTGCAGGCAGCTGCGCGCTCGCTCGCTCACTGAGGCCGCCCGGGCGTCGGGCGACCTTTGGTCGCCCGG
CCTCAGTGAGCGAGCGAGCGCGCAGAGAGGGAGTGGCCAACTCCATCACTAGGGGTTCCTGCGGCCGCAA
AGTTTCATATAAATGTGGTTAAAGTAATTCTAAAGTTTGTTTTTACATCACAGAACTGAGCAAATGAACA
AATGTAATGATAACATTGGGAGCTGATTATTCTGAGCAAACAGCAGAGAAATCCAAATCCAGACAGTTGG
GGGGAAAGCCACAGCTACTCAGAAAACACACTGTGATGGAAAACAACCTACAGGTTATTATTAGACTAAA
GAGACATAAAATTAGATATGCCACTTCCAGAGACTATAGGTTAGACGATAATATATGCTGAGTGAAGTGC
CCTGTTTTGGTAACTGCAGTAAGGCTGTGTATCAGAATGTTCCTAGCTACATATTTAGGTGTAAAGCAGA
GTGAGTCAAAATATATTCCAGGGTTAAAAAAAAAAAAACAATCTTTACTTCTCTTTTCTTTAAACTAAAT
AATTTCAATTATTCGGAGCTCGGGCTGGGCATAAAAGTCAGGGCAGAGCCATCTATTGCTTACATTTGCT
TCTGGGATCCAGATCTTTCGAAGCTAGCGCTACCGGTCGCCACCATGGTGAGCAAGGGCGAGGAGCTGTT
CACCGGGGTGGTGCCCATCCTGGTCGAGCTGGACGGCGACGTAAACGGCCACAAGTTCAGCGTGTCCGGC
GAGGGCGAGGGCGATGCCACCTACGGCAAGCTGACCCTGAAGCTGATCTGCACCACCGGCAAGCTGCCCG
TGCCCTGGCCCACCCTCGTGACCACCCTGGGCTACGGCGTGCAGTGCTTCGCCCGCTACCCCGACCACAT
GAAGCAGCACGACTTCTTCAAGTCCGCCATGCCCGAAGGCTACGTCCAGGAGCGCACCATCTTCTTCAAG
GACGACGGCAACTACAAGACCCGCGCCGAGGTGAAGTTCGAGGGCGACACCCTGGTGAACCGCATCGAGC
TGAAGGGCATCGACTTCAAGGAGGACGGCAACATCCTGGGGCACAAGCTGGAGTACAACTACAACAGCCA
CAACGTCTATATCACCGCCGACAAGCAGAAGAACGGCATCAAGGCCAACTTCAAGATCCGCCACAACATC
GAGGACGGCGGCGTGCAGCTCGCCGACCACTACCAGCAGAACACCCCCATCGGCGACGGCCCCGTGCTGC
TGCCCGACAACCACTACCTGAGCTACCAGTCCAAGCTGAGCAAAGACCCCAACGAGAAGCGCGATCACAT
GGTCCTGCTGGAGTTCGTGACCGCCGCCGGGATCACTCTCGGCATGGACGAGCTGTACAAGTAAGTCGAC
GGCGCGCCGCGGCCGCGAATTCGATATCATAATCAACCTCTGGATTACAAAATTTGTGAAAGATTGACTG
GTATTCTTAACTATGTTGCTCCTTTTACGCTATGTGGATACGCTGCTTTAATGCCTTTGTATCATGCTAT
TGCTTCCCGTATGGCTTTCATTTTCTCCTCCTTGTATAAATCCTGGTTAGTTCTTGCCACGGCGGAACTC
ATCGCCGCCTGCCTTGCCCGCTGCTGGACAGGGGCTCGGCTGTTGGGCACTGACAATTCCGTGGCTCGAG
AGATCTTCGACTGTGCCTTCTAGTTGCCAGCCATCTGTTGTTTGCCCCTCCCCCGTGCCTTCCTTGACCC
TGGAAGGTGCCACTCCCACTGTCCTTTCCTAATAAAATGAGGAAATTGCATCGCATTGTCTGAGTAGGTG
TCATTCTATTCTGGGGGGTGGGGTGGGGCAGGACAGCAAGGGGGAGGATTGGGAAGACAATAGCAGGCAT
GAGATCTCACGTGCGGACCGAGCGGCCGCAGGAACCCCTAGTGATGGAGTTGGCCACTCCCTCTCTGCGC
GCTCGCTCGCTCACTGAGGCCGGGCGACCAAAGGTCGCCCGACGCCCGGGCTTTGCCCGGGCGGCCTCAG
TGAGCGAGCGAGCGCGCAGCTGCCTGCAGGGGCGCCTGATGCGGTATTTTCTCCTTACGCATCTGTGCGG
TATTTCACACCGCATA
[95 nt withheld, positions 2117-2211]
T
[46 nt withheld, positions 2213-2258]
C
[141 nt withheld, positions 2260-2400]
CCTTTGACGTTGGAGTCCACGTTCTTT
[37 nt withheld, positions 2428-2464]
ACTCTATCTCGGGCTATTCTTTTGATTTATAAGGGATTTTGCCGATTTCGGTCTATTGGTTAAAAAATGA
GCTGATTTAACAAAAATTTAACGCGAATTTTAACAAAATATTAACGTTTACAATTTTATGGTGCACTCTC
AGTACAATCTGCTCTGATGCCGCATAGTTAAGCCAGCCCCGACACCCGCCAACACCCGCTGACGCGCCCT
GACGGGCTTGTCTGCTCCCGGCATCCGCTTACAGACAAGCTGTGACCGTCTCCGGGAGCTGCATGTGTCA
GAGGTTTTCACCGTCATCACCGAAACGCGCGAGACGAAAGGGCCTCGTGATACGCCTATTTTTATAGGTT
AATGTCATGATAATAATGGTTTCTTAGACGTCAGGTGGCACTTTTCGGGGAAATGTGCGCGGAACCCCTA
TTTGTTTATTTTTCTAAATACATTCAAATATGTATCCGCTCATGAGACAATAACCCTGATAAATGCTTCA
ATAATATTGAAAAAGGAAGAGTATGAGTATTCAACATTTCCGTGTCGCCCTTATTCCCTTTTTTGCGGCA
TTTTGCCTTCCTGTTTTTGCTCACCCAGAAACGCTGGTGAAAGTAAAAGATGCTGAAGATCAGTTGGGTG
CACGAGTGGGTTACATCGAACTGGATCTCAACAGCGGTAAGATCCTTGAGAGTTTTCGCCCCGAAGAACG
TTTTCCAATGATGAGCACTTTTAAAGTTCTGCTATGTGGCGCGGTATTATCCCGTATTGACGCCGGGCAA
GAGCAACTCGGTCGCCGCATACACTATTCTCAGAATGACTTGGTTGAGTACTCACCAGTCACAGAAAAGC
ATCTTACGGATGGCATGACAGTAAGAGAATTATGCAGTGCTGCCATAACCATGAGTGATAACACTGCGGC
CAACTTACTTCTGACAACGATCGGAGGACCGAAGGAGCTAACCGCTTTTTTGCACAACATGGGGGATCAT
GTAACTCGCCTTGATCGTTGGGAACCGGAGCTGAATGAAGCCATACCAAACGACGAGCGTGACACCACGA
TGCCTGTAGCAATGGCAACAACGTTGCGCAAACTATTAACTGGCGAACTACTTACTCTAGCTTCCCGGCA
ACAATTAATAGACTGGATGGAGGCGGATAAAGTTGCAGGACCACTTCTGCGCTCGGCCCTTCCGGCTGGC
TGGTTTATTGCTGATAAATCTGGAGCCGGTGAGCGTGGGTCTCGCGGTATCATTGCAGCACTGGGGCCAG
ATGGTAAGCCCTCCCGTATCGTAGTTATCTACACGACGGGGAGTCAGGCAACTATGGATGAACGAAATAG
ACAGATCGCTGAGATAGGTGCCTCACTGATTAAGCATTGGTAACTGTCAGACCAAGTTTACTCATATATA
CTTTAGATTGATTTAAAACTTCATTTTTAATTTAAAAGGATCTAGGTGAAGATCCTTTTTGATAATCTCA
TGACCAAAATCCCTTAACGTGAGTTTTCGTTCCACTGAGCGTCAGACCCCGTAGAAAAGATCAAAGGATC
TTCTTGAGATCCTTTTTTTCTGCGCGTAATCTGCTGCTTGCAAACAAAAAAACCACCGCTACCAGCGGTG
GTTTGTTTGCCGGATCAAGAGCTACCAACTCTTTTTCCGAAGGTAACTGGCTTCAGCAGAGCGCAGATAC
CAAATACTGTTCTTCTAGTGTAGCCGTAGTTAGGCCACCACTTCAAGAACTCTGTAGCACCGCCTACATA
CCTCGCTCTGCTAATCCTGTTACCAGTGGCTGCTGCCAGTGGCGATAAGTCGTGTCTTACCGGGTTGGAC
TCAAGACGATAGTTACCGGATAAGGCGCAGCGGTCGGGCTGAACGGGGGGTTCGTGCACACAGCCCAGCT
TGGAGCGAACGACCTACACCGAACTGAGATACCTACAGCGTGAGCTATGAGAAAGCGCCACGCTTCCCGA
AGGGAGAAAGGCGGACAGGTATCCGGTAAGCGGCAGGGTCGGAACAGGAGAGCGCACGAGGGAGCTTCCA
GGGGGAAACGCCTGGTATCTTTATAGTCCTGTCGGGTTTCGCCACCTCTGACTTGAGCGTCGATTTTTGT
GATGCTCGTCAGGGGGGCGGAGCCTATGGAAAAACGCCAGCAACGCGGCCTTTTTACGGTTCCTGGCCTT
TTGCTGGCCTTTTGCTCACATGT
